Addgene plasmid #250383: Lenti-CMV-2xHA-NUDT5 P158T-WPRE
Purpose: Lentiviral expression of human NUDT5 P158T with N-terminal 2xHA under CMV promoter and puromycin resistance cassette under PGK promoter.
Depositing lab: Stefan Kubicek. Depositing organization: CeMM Research Center for Molecular Medicine. Publication: A non-enzymatic role of Nudix hydrolase 5 in repressing purine de novo synthesis. Nguyen TA, Lin JG, Marques AMC, Fottner M, Bauer LG, Reicher A, Daum D, Scrofani L, Liu Y, Cheng C, D'Angelo L D D L, Sanchez J, Bueschl C, Marella N, Buphamalai P, Traversi F, Beres M, Moll HP, Siklos M, Genger JW, Hofstaetter G, Villanti L, Malik M, Klimek C, Runggatscher K, Guertl B, Hansen JS, Dobner S, Babosova O, Becirovic T, de Rooij LPMH, Casanova E, Koren A, Froese DS, Rosenblatt DS, Klavins K, Bergthaler A, Menche J, Hannich JT, Abele M, Sdelci S, Lang K, Huber KVM, Kubicek S. Science. 2025 Nov 6:eadv4257. doi: 10.1126/science.adv4257. PubMed 41196952.
Backbone
  Vector backbone: pLenti CMV GFP Puro
  Backbone manufacturer: Eric Campeau, Paul Kaufman (Addgene #17448)
  Vector type: Mammalian Expression, Lentiviral
Growth in bacteria
  Bacterial resistance: Ampicillin, 100 μg/mL
  Growth temperature: 37°C
  Growth strain: NEB Stable
  Copy number: High Copy
Gene/Insert
  Gene/Insert name: NUDT5
  Species: H. sapiens (human)
  Insert size (bp): 714
  Mutation: P158T
  Entrez Gene: NUDT5 (a.k.a. YSA1, YSA1H, YSAH1, hNUDT5)
  Promoter: CMV
  Tag / fusion protein: 2xHA (N terminal on insert)
  Cloning method: Ligation Independent Cloning
Terms and licenses: Academic/Nonprofit Terms; Industry Terms: Not Available to Industry
Depositor comments: Insert cloned with BamHI (5') and SalI (3') sites.
How to cite: Lenti-CMV-2xHA-NUDT5 P158T-WPRE was a gift from Stefan Kubicek (Addgene plasmid # 250383 ; http://n2t.net/addgene:250383 ; RRID:Addgene_250383)
