[The description below was written by a language model from this plasmid's Addgene catalogue record and pLannotate feature annotations shown in this document.]
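Description:
Lenti-CMV-2xHA-NUDT5 P158T-WPRE is a lentiviral mammalian expression plasmid of about 8.6 kb built on the pLenti CMV GFP Puro backbone, with the NUDT5 insert cloned between BamHI and SalI sites. It is maintained in E. coli through a high-copy ColE1/pUC-type origin and selected with ampicillin via the β-lactamase gene. An f1 origin, remnants of the lac region (lacI and lacZα fragments, lac promoter/operator), and T3 and T7 promoters are carried over from the parental cloning vector.

The transfer cassette has an RSV promoter fused to a truncated HIV-1 5' LTR, which drives genomic RNA production in packaging cells. This is followed by the Ψ packaging signal with a partial gag sequence, the Rev response element for Rev-dependent nuclear export, and the cPPT/CTS. A second truncated LTR (annotated by the software as a 5' LTR, but occupying the 3' position) closes the proviral unit, followed by an SV40 polyadenylation signal and SV40 origin.

Within the provirus, the CMV enhancer/promoter drives human NUDT5 (Nudix hydrolase 5) carrying the P158T substitution and an N-terminal 2xHA epitope tag for detection or immunoprecipitation. The tag is listed in the catalogue fields but not separately annotated in the feature table. A WPRE downstream of the coding sequence enhances transcript stability and expression. A separate mouse PGK promoter drives puromycin N-acetyltransferase, allowing selection of transduced cells.

The construct is intended for stable expression of this tagged NUDT5 point mutant in mammalian cells. The associated publication concerns a non-enzymatic role of NUDT5 in repressing de novo purine synthesis, but the record does not state the functional consequence of P158T.
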