Features (pLannotate 1.2.2; 28 found; start..end, strand, type, name):
      1..429     +  rep_origin     f1 ori (sequence partly withheld): f1 bacteriophage origin of replication; arrow indicates direction of (+) strand synthesis
    482..586     +  promoter       AmpR promoter: bla
    587..1447    +  CDS            AmpR: β-lactamase; bla; confers resistance to ampicillin, carbenicillin, and related antibiotics
   1618..2206    +  rep_origin     ori: high-copy-number ColE1/pMB1/pBR322/pUC origin of replication
   2389..2481    +  CDS            lacI (fragment): lac repressor; lacI; The lac repressor binds to the lac operator to inhibit transcription in E. coli. This inhibition can be relieved by adding lactose or isopropyl-β-D-thiogalactopyranoside (IPTG).
   2494..2515    +  protein_bind   CAP binding site: CAP binding activates transcription in the presence of cAMP. E. coli catabolite activator protein
   2530..2560    +  promoter       lac promoter: promoter for the E. coli lac operon
   2568..2584    +  protein_bind   lac operator: The lac repressor binds to the lac operator to inhibit transcription in E. coli. This inhibition can be relieved by adding lactose or isopropyl-β-D-thiogalactopyranoside (IPTG). lac repressor encoded by lacI
   2629..2647    +  promoter       T3 promoter: promoter for bacteriophage T3 RNA polymerase
   2675..2901    +  promoter       RSV promoter: Rous sarcoma virus enhancer/promoter
   2902..3082    +  LTR            5' LTR (truncated): truncated 5' long terminal repeat (LTR) from HIV-1
   3129..3254    +  misc_feature   HIV-1 Ψ: packaging signal of human immunodeficiency virus type 1
   3238..3601    +  CDS            HIV-1 gag (fragment): gag protein from human immunodeficiency virus 1; gag
   3747..3980    +  misc_feature   RRE: The Rev response element (RRE) of HIV-1 allows for Rev-dependent mRNA export from the nucleus to the cytoplasm.
   4357..4457    +  CDS            Rev (fragment): human immunodeficiency virus 1 (HIV-1) Rev protein; rev; enhances nuclear export of unspliced and incompletely spliced viral mRNAs
   4476..4592    +  misc_feature   cPPT/CTS: central polypurine tract and central termination sequence of HIV-1
   4615..4918    +  enhancer       CMV enhancer: human cytomegalovirus immediate early enhancer
   4919..5122    +  promoter       CMV promoter: human cytomegalovirus (CMV) immediate early promoter
   5282..5935    +  CDS            NUDT5: NUDT5_HUMAN - Also known as NUDIX5 From Homo sapiens (Human).
   5954..6542    +  misc_feature   WPRE: woodchuck hepatitis virus posttranscriptional regulatory element
   6556..7055    +  promoter       PGK promoter: mouse phosphoglycerate kinase 1 promoter
   7076..7675    +  CDS            PuroR: puromycin N-acetyltransferase; pac from Streptomyces alboniger; confers resistance to puromycin
   7743..7880    +  CDS            nef (fragment): NEF_HV1LA - Experimental evidence at protein level: Swiss-Prot protein existence level 1. Extracellular Nef protein targets CD4(+) T-lymphocytes for apoptosis by interacting with CXCR4 surface receptors. From Human immunodeficiency virus type 1 group M subtype B (isolate Lai) (HIV-1).
   7866..8046    +  LTR            5' LTR (truncated): truncated 5' long terminal repeat (LTR) from HIV-1
   8118..8239    +  polyA_signal   SV40 poly(A) signal: SV40 polyadenylation signal
   8279..8414    +  rep_origin     SV40 ori: SV40 origin of replication
   8435..8453    -  promoter       T7 promoter: promoter for bacteriophage T7 RNA polymerase
   8461..8616    +  CDS            lacZα (fragment): LacZα fragment of β-galactosidase; lacZ fragment
>Addgene plasmid #250383 | Lenti-CMV-2xHA-NUDT5 P158T-WPRE | addgene full sequence | sequence record 498980 | Addgene NGS Result
[124 nt withheld, positions 1-124]
C
[91 nt withheld, positions 126-216]
A
[49 nt withheld, positions 218-266]
CCTTTGACGTTGGAGTCCACGTTCTTT
[37 nt withheld, positions 294-330]
ACCCTATCTCGGTCTATTCTTTTGATTTATAAGGGATTTTGCCGATTTCGGCCTATTGGTTAAAAAATGA
GCTGATTTAACAAAAATTTAACGCGAATTTTAACAAAATATTAACGCTTACAATTTAGGTGGCACTTTTC
GGGGAAATGTGCGCGGAACCCCTATTTGTTTATTTTTCTAAATACATTCAAATATGTATCCGCTCATGAG
ACAATAACCCTGATAAATGCTTCAATAATATTGAAAAAGGAAGAGTATGAGTATTCAACATTTCCGTGTC
GCCCTTATTCCCTTTTTTGCGGCATTTTGCCTTCCTGTTTTTGCTCACCCAGAAACGCTGGTGAAAGTAA
AAGATGCTGAAGATCAGTTGGGTGCACGAGTGGGTTACATCGAACTGGATCTCAACAGCGGTAAGATCCT
TGAGAGTTTTCGCCCCGAAGAACGTTTTCCAATGATGAGCACTTTTAAAGTTCTGCTATGTGGCGCGGTA
TTATCCCGTATTGACGCCGGGCAAGAGCAACTCGGTCGCCGCATACACTATTCTCAGAATGACTTGGTTG
AGTACTCACCAGTCACAGAAAAGCATCTTACGGATGGCATGACAGTAAGAGAATTATGCAGTGCTGCCAT
AACCATGAGTGATAACACTGCGGCCAACTTACTTCTGACAACGATCGGAGGACCGAAGGAGCTAACCGCT
TTTTTGCACAACATGGGGGATCATGTAACTCGCCTTGATCGTTGGGAACCGGAGCTGAATGAAGCCATAC
CAAACGACGAGCGTGACACCACGATGCCTGTAGCAATGGCAACAACGTTGCGCAAACTATTAACTGGCGA
ACTACTTACTCTAGCTTCCCGGCAACAATTAATAGACTGGATGGAGGCGGATAAAGTTGCAGGACCACTT
CTGCGCTCGGCCCTTCCGGCTGGCTGGTTTATTGCTGATAAATCTGGAGCCGGTGAGCGTGGGTCTCGCG
GTATCATTGCAGCACTGGGGCCAGATGGTAAGCCCTCCCGTATCGTAGTTATCTACACGACGGGGAGTCA
GGCAACTATGGATGAACGAAATAGACAGATCGCTGAGATAGGTGCCTCACTGATTAAGCATTGGTAACTG
TCAGACCAAGTTTACTCATATATACTTTAGATTGATTTAAAACTTCATTTTTAATTTAAAAGGATCTAGG
TGAAGATCCTTTTTGATAATCTCATGACCAAAATCCCTTAACGTGAGTTTTCGTTCCACTGAGCGTCAGA
CCCCGTAGAAAAGATCAAAGGATCTTCTTGAGATCCTTTTTTTCTGCGCGTAATCTGCTGCTTGCAAACA
AAAAAACCACCGCTACCAGCGGTGGTTTGTTTGCCGGATCAAGAGCTACCAACTCTTTTTCCGAAGGTAA
CTGGCTTCAGCAGAGCGCAGATACCAAATACTGTTCTTCTAGTGTAGCCGTAGTTAGGCCACCACTTCAA
GAACTCTGTAGCACCGCCTACATACCTCGCTCTGCTAATCCTGTTACCAGTGGCTGCTGCCAGTGGCGAT
AAGTCGTGTCTTACCGGGTTGGACTCAAGACGATAGTTACCGGATAAGGCGCAGCGGTCGGGCTGAACGG
GGGGTTCGTGCACACAGCCCAGCTTGGAGCGAACGACCTACACCGAACTGAGATACCTACAGCGTGAGCT
ATGAGAAAGCGCCACGCTTCCCGAAGGGAGAAAGGCGGACAGGTATCCGGTAAGCGGCAGGGTCGGAACA
GGAGAGCGCACGAGGGAGCTTCCAGGGGGAAACGCCTGGTATCTTTATAGTCCTGTCGGGTTTCGCCACC
TCTGACTTGAGCGTCGATTTTTGTGATGCTCGTCAGGGGGGCGGAGCCTATGGAAAAACGCCAGCAACGC
GGCCTTTTTACGGTTCCTGGCCTTTTGCTGGCCTTTTGCTCACATGTTCTTTCCTGCGTTATCCCCTGAT
TCTGTGGATAACCGTATTACCGCCTTTGAGTGAGCTGATACCGCTCGCCGCAGCCGAACGACCGAGCGCA
GCGAGTCAGTGAGCGAGGAAGCGGAAGAGCGCCCAATACGCAAACCGCCTCTCCCCGCGCGTTGGCCGAT
TCATTAATGCAGCTGGCACGACAGGTTTCCCGACTGGAAAGCGGGCAGTGAGCGCAACGCAATTAATGTG
AGTTAGCTCACTCATTAGGCACCCCAGGCTTTACACTTTATGCTTCCGGCTCGTATGTTGTGTGGAATTG
TGAGCGGATAACAATTTCACACAGGAAACAGCTATGACCATGATTACGCCAAGCGCGCAATTAACCCTCA
CTAAAGGGAACAAAAGCTGGAGCTGCAAGCTTAATGTAGTCTTATGCAATACTCTTGTAGTCTTGCAACA
TGGTAACGATGAGTTAGCAACATGCCTTACAAGGAGAGAAAAAGCACCGTGCATGCCGATTGGTGGAAGT
AAGGTGGTACGATCGTGCCTTATTAGGAAGGCAACAGACGGGTCTGACATGGATTGGACGAACCACTGAA
TTGCCGCATTGCAGAGATATTGTATTTAAGTGCCTAGCTCGATACATAAACGGGTCTCTCTGGTTAGACC
AGATCTGAGCCTGGGAGCTCTCTGGCTAACTAGGGAACCCACTGCTTAAGCCTCAATAAAGCTTGCCTTG
AGTGCTTCAAGTAGTGTGTGCCCGTCTGTTGTGTGACTCTGGTAACTAGAGATCCCTCAGACCCTTTTAG
TCAGTGTGGAAAATCTCTAGCAGTGGCGCCCGAACAGGGACTTGAAAGCGAAAGGGAAACCAGAGGAGCT
CTCTCGACGCAGGACTCGGCTTGCTGAAGCGCGCACGGCAAGAGGCGAGGGGCGGCGACTGGTGAGTACG
CCAAAAATTTTGACTAGCGGAGGCTAGAAGGAGAGAGATGGGTGCGAGAGCGTCAGTATTAAGCGGGGGA
GAATTAGATCGCGATGGGAAAAAATTCGGTTAAGGCCAGGGGGAAAGAAAAAATATAAATTAAAACATAT
AGTATGGGCAAGCAGGGAGCTAGAACGATTCGCAGTTAATCCTGGCCTGTTAGAAACATCAGAAGGCTGT
AGACAAATACTGGGACAGCTACAACCATCCCTTCAGACAGGATCAGAAGAACTTAGATCATTATATAATA
CAGTAGCAACCCTCTATTGTGTGCATCAAAGGATAGAGATAAAAGACACCAAGGAAGCTTTAGACAAGAT
AGAGGAAGAGCAAAACAAAAGTAAGACCACCGCACAGCAAGCGGCCGCTGATCTTCAGACCTGGAGGAGG
AGATATGAGGGACAATTGGAGAAGTGAATTATATAAATATAAAGTAGTAAAAATTGAACCATTAGGAGTA
GCACCCACCAAGGCAAAGAGAAGAGTGGTGCAGAGAGAAAAAAGAGCAGTGGGAATAGGAGCTTTGTTCC
TTGGGTTCTTGGGAGCAGCAGGAAGCACTATGGGCGCAGCGTCAATGACGCTGACGGTACAGGCCAGACA
ATTATTGTCTGGTATAGTGCAGCAGCAGAACAATTTGCTGAGGGCTATTGAGGCGCAACAGCATCTGTTG
CAACTCACAGTCTGGGGCATCAAGCAGCTCCAGGCAAGAATCCTGGCTGTGGAAAGATACCTAAAGGATC
AACAGCTCCTGGGGATTTGGGGTTGCTCTGGAAAACTCATTTGCACCACTGCTGTGCCTTGGAATGCTAG
TTGGAGTAATAAATCTCTGGAACAGATTTGGAATCACACGACCTGGATGGAGTGGGACAGAGAAATTAAC
AATTACACAAGCTTAATACACTCCTTAATTGAAGAATCGCAAAACCAGCAAGAAAAGAATGAACAAGAAT
TATTGGAATTAGATAAATGGGCAAGTTTGTGGAATTGGTTTAACATAACAAATTGGCTGTGGTATATAAA
ATTATTCATAATGATAGTAGGAGGCTTGGTAGGTTTAAGAATAGTTTTTGCTGTACTTTCTATAGTGAAT
AGAGTTAGGCAGGGATATTCACCATTATCGTTTCAGACCCACCTCCCAACCCCGAGGGGACCCGACAGGC
CCGAAGGAATAGAAGAAGAAGGTGGAGAGAGAGACAGAGACAGATCCATTCGATTAGTGAACGGATCTCG
ACGGTATCGGTTAACTTTTAAAAGAAAAGGGGGGATTGGGGGGTACAGTGCAGGGGAAAGAATAGTAGAC
ATAATAGCAACAGACATACAAACTAAAGAATTACAAAAACAAATTACAAAATTCAAAATTTTATCGATAA
GCTTGGGAGTTCCGCGTTACATAACTTACGGTAAATGGCCCGCCTGGCTGACCGCCCAACGACCCCCGCC
CATTGACGTCAATAATGACGTATGTTCCCATAGTAACGCCAATAGGGACTTTCCATTGACGTCAATGGGT
GGAGTATTTACGGTAAACTGCCCACTTGGCAGTACATCAAGTGTATCATATGCCAAGTACGCCCCCTATT
GACGTCAATGACGGTAAATGGCCCGCCTGGCATTATGCCCAGTACATGACCTTATGGGACTTTCCTACTT
GGCAGTACATCTACGTATTAGTCATCGCTATTACCATGGTGATGCGGTTTTGGCAGTACATCAATGGGCG
TGGATAGCGGTTTGACTCACGGGGATTTCCAAGTCTCCACCCCATTGACGTCAATGGGAGTTTGTTTTGG
CACCAAAATCAACGGGACTTTCCAAAATGTCGTAACAACTCCGCCCCATTGACGCAAATGGGCGGTAGGC
GTGTACGGTGGGAGGTCTATATAAGCAGAGCTCGTTTAGTGAACCGTCAGATCGCCTGGAGACGCCATCC
ACGCTGTTTTGACCTCCATAGAAGACACCGACTCTAGAGGGATCCACCGGTCGCCACCATGTACCCCTAC
GACGTGCCCGACTACGCCGGCTATCCGTATGATGTCCCGGACTATGCAGGAGAGAGCCAAGAACCAACGG
AATCTTCTCAGAATGGCAAACAGTATATCATTTCAGAGGAGTTAATTTCAGAAGGAAAATGGGTCAAGCT
TGAAAAAACAACGTACATGGATCCTACTGGTAAAACTAGAACTTGGGAATCAGTGAAACGTACAACCAGG
AAAGAGCAGACTGCGGATGGTGTCGCGGTCATCCCCGTGCTGCAGAGAACACTTCACTATGAGTGTATCG
TTCTGGTGAAACAGTTCCGACCACCAATGGGGGGCTACTGCATAGAGTTCCCTGCAGGTCTCATAGATGA
TGGTGAAACCCCAGAAGCAGCTGCTCTCCGGGAGCTTGAAGAAGAAACTGGCTACAAAGGGGACATTGCC
GAATGTTCTCCAGCGGTCTGTATGGACCCAGGCTTGTCAAACTGTACTATACACATCGTGACAGTCACCA
TTAACGGAGATGATGCCGAAAACGCAAGGACGAAGCCAAAGCCAGGGGATGGAGAGTTTGTGGAAGTCAT
TTCTTTACCCAAGAATGACCTGCTGCAGAGACTTGATGCTCTGGTAGCTGAAGAACATCTCACAGTGGAC
GCCAGGGTCTATTCCTACGCTCTAGCGCTGAAACATGCAAATGCAAAGCCATTTGAAGTGCCCTTCTTGA
AATTTTAAAGCGGCCGCGTCGACAATCAACCTCTGGATTACAAAATTTGTGAAAGATTGACTGGTATTCT
TAACTATGTTGCTCCTTTTACGCTATGTGGATACGCTGCTTTAATGCCTTTGTATCATGCTATTGCTTCC
CGTATGGCTTTCATTTTCTCCTCCTTGTATAAATCCTGGTTGCTGTCTCTTTATGAGGAGTTGTGGCCCG
TTGTCAGGCAACGTGGCGTGGTGTGCACTGTGTTTGCTGACGCAACCCCCACTGGTTGGGGCATTGCCAC
CACCTGTCAGCTCCTTTCCGGGACTTTCGCTTTCCCCCTCCCTATTGCCACGGCGGAACTCATCGCCGCC
TGCCTTGCCCGCTGCTGGACAGGGGCTCGGCTGTTGGGCACTGACAATTCCGTGGTGTTGTCGGGGAAGC
TGACGTCCTTTCCATGGCTGCTCGCCTGTGTTGCCACCTGGATTCTGCGCGGGACGTCCTTCTGCTACGT
CCCTTCGGCCCTCAATCCAGCGGACCTTCCTTCCCGCGGCCTGCTGCCGGCTCTGCGGCCTCTTCCGCGT
CTTCGCCTTCGCCCTCAGACGAGTCGGATCTCCCTTTGGGCCGCCTCCCCGCCTGGAATTCTACCGGGTA
GGGGAGGCGCTTTTCCCAAGGCAGTCTGGAGCATGCGCTTTAGCAGCCCCGCTGGGCACTTGGCGCTACA
CAAGTGGCCTCTGGCCTCGCACACATTCCACATCCACCGGTAGGCGCCAACCGGCTCCGTTCTTTGGTGG
CCCCTTCGCGCCACCTTCTACTCCTCCCCTAGTCAGGAAGTTCCCCCCCGCCCCGCAGCTCGCGTCGTGC
AGGACGTGACAAATGGAAGTAGCACGTCTCACTAGTCTCGTGCAGATGGACAGCACCGCTGAGCAATGGA
AGCGGGTAGGCCTTTGGGGCAGCGGCCAATAGCAGCTTTGCTCCTTCGCTTTCTGGGCTCAGAGGCTGGG
AAGGGGTGGGTCCGGGGGCGGGCTCAGGGGCGGGCTCAGGGGCGGGGCGGGCGCCCGAAGGTCCTCCGGA
GGCCCGGCATTCTGCACGCTTCAAAAGCGCACGTCTGCCGCGCTGTTCTCCTCTTCCTCATCTCCGGGCC
TTTCGACCTGCAGCCCAAGCTTACCATGACCGAGTACAAGCCCACGGTGCGCCTCGCCACCCGCGACGAC
GTCCCCAGGGCCGTACGCACCCTCGCCGCCGCGTTCGCCGACTACCCCGCCACGCGCCACACCGTCGATC
CGGACCGCCACATCGAGCGGGTCACCGAGCTGCAAGAACTCTTCCTCACGCGCGTCGGGCTCGACATCGG
CAAGGTGTGGGTCGCGGACGACGGCGCCGCGGTGGCGGTCTGGACCACGCCGGAGAGCGTCGAAGCGGGG
GCGGTGTTCGCCGAGATCGGCCCGCGCATGGCCGAGTTGAGCGGTTCCCGGCTGGCCGCGCAGCAACAGA
TGGAAGGCCTCCTGGCGCCGCACCGGCCCAAGGAGCCCGCGTGGTTCCTGGCCACCGTCGGCGTCTCGCC
CGACCACCAGGGCAAGGGTCTGGGCAGCGCCGTCGTGCTCCCCGGAGTGGAGGCGGCCGAGCGCGCCGGG
GTGCCCGCCTTCCTGGAGACCTCCGCGCCCCGCAACCTCCCCTTCTACGAGCGGCTCGGCTTCACCGTCA
CCGCCGACGTCGAGGTGCCCGAAGGACCGCGCACCTGGTGCATGACCCGCAAGCCCGGTGCCTGACGCCC
GCCCCACGACCCGCAGCGCCCGACCGAAAGGAGCGCACGACCCCATGCATCTCGAGGGCCCGGTACCTTT
AAGACCAATGACTTACAAGGCAGCTGTAGATCTTAGCCACTTTTTAAAAGAAAAGGGGGGACTGGAAGGG
CTAGCTCACTCCCAACGAAGACAAGATCTGCTTTTTGCTTGTACTGGGTCTCTCTGGTTAGACCAGATCT
GAGCCTGGGAGCTCTCTGGCTAACTAGGGAACCCACTGCTTAAGCCTCAATAAAGCTTGCCTTGAGTGCT
TCAAGTAGTGTGTGCCCGTCTGTTGTGTGACTCTGGTAACTAGAGATCCCTCAGACCCTTTTAGTCAGTG
TGGAAAATCTCTAGCAGTAGTAGTTCATGTCATCTTATTATTCAGTATTTATAACTTGCAAAGAAATGAA
TATCAGAGAGTGAGAGGAACTTGTTTATTGCAGCTTATAATGGTTACAAATAAAGCAATAGCATCACAAA
TTTCACAAATAAAGCATTTTTTTCACTGCATTCTAGTTGTGGTTTGTCCAAACTCATCAATGTATCTTAT
CATGTCTGGCTCTAGCTATCCCGCCCCTAACTCCGCCCATCCCGCCCCTAACTCCGCCCAGTTCCGCCCA
TTCTCCGCCCCATGGCTGACTAATTTTTTTTATTTATGCAGAGGCCGAGGCCGCCTCGGCCTCTGAGCTA
TTCCAGAAGTAGTGAGGAGGCTTTTTTGGAGGCCTAGGGACGTACCCAATTCGCCCTATAGTGAGTCGTA
TTACGCGCGCTCACTGGCCGTCGTTTTACAACGTCGTGACTGGGAAAACCCTGGCGTTACCCAACTTAAT
CGCCTTGCAGCACATCCCCCTTTCGCCAGCTGGCGTAATAGCGAAGAGGCCCGCACCGATCGCCCTTCCC
AACAGTTGCGCAGCCTGAATGGCGAATGGG
